Addgene plasmid #74914: pPB-CAG-mNanog-mut-pgk-hph
Purpose: Mammalian expression of mNanog (Y42E, K43T)
Depositing lab: Jose Silva. Depositing organization: University of Cambridge. Publication: Reprogramming capacity of Nanog is functionally conserved in vertebrates and resides in a unique homeodomain. Theunissen TW, Costa Y, Radzisheuskaya A, van Oosten AL, Lavial F, Pain B, Castro LF, Silva JC. Development. 2011 Nov;138(22):4853-65. doi: 10.1242/dev.068775. PubMed 22028025.
Backbone
  Vector backbone: pPB-CAG
  Vector type: Mammalian Expression
  Selectable markers: Hygromycin
Growth in bacteria
  Bacterial resistance: Ampicillin, 100 μg/mL
  Growth temperature: 37°C
  Growth strain: DH5alpha
  Copy number: Unknown
Gene/Insert
  Gene/Insert name: Nanog
  Species: M. musculus (mouse)
  Mutation: K43T of Nanog protein and Y42E of Nanog homeodomain (position 137 of Nanog protein)
  Entrez Gene: Nanog (a.k.a. 2410002E02Rik, ENK, Stm1, ecat4)
  Promoter: CAG
  Cloning method: Unknown
  Sequencing primers: 5′ unknown; 3′ unknown
Terms and licenses: Academic/Nonprofit Terms; Industry Terms: Not Available to Industry
How to cite: pPB-CAG-mNanog-mut-pgk-hph was a gift from Jose Silva (Addgene plasmid # 74914 ; http://n2t.net/addgene:74914 ; RRID:Addgene_74914)
