[The description below was written by a language model from this plasmid's Addgene catalogue record and pLannotate feature annotations shown in this document.]
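Description:
pPB-CAG-mNanog-mut-pgk-hph is an 8,463 bp mammalian expression plasmid built on the pPB-CAG backbone, carrying a mutant mouse Nanog coding sequence. The "PB" in the name suggests a piggyBac transposon vector, but no piggyBac terminal repeats are annotated in the feature table, so this cannot be confirmed from the record. In bacteria the plasmid replicates from a high-copy ColE1/pUC-type origin and is selected with ampicillin through the bla gene. An f1 origin and remnants of a pBluescript-type backbone (lac promoter/operator elements, lacZα and lacI fragments, T3 and T7 promoters) are also present.

The Nanog open reading frame is driven by the CAG promoter, annotated as the CMV immediate early enhancer, the chicken β-actin promoter and a chimeric β-actin/β-globin intron, which together give strong constitutive expression in many mammalian cell types. The insert is flanked by attB1 and attB2 sites, consistent with Gateway recombination, although the cloning method is recorded as unknown. A bovine growth hormone polyadenylation signal lies downstream. The record lists the mutations as Y42E in the Nanog homeodomain (position 137 of the protein) and K43T. A separate cassette in the opposite orientation uses the mouse PGK promoter and a PGK poly(A) signal to express hygromycin phosphotransferase, allowing hygromycin selection of transfected cells. Two loxP sites in the same orientation flank the region spanning the PGK-hygromycin cassette and the CAG-Nanog unit, which would in principle permit Cre-mediated excision of both. The associated study examined the reprogramming capacity of Nanog and its dependence on the homeodomain, so this construct presumably serves to test a homeodomain mutant in that context.
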