Features (pLannotate 1.2.2; 30 found; start..end, strand, type, name):
      1..380     +  enhancer       CMV enhancer: human cytomegalovirus immediate early enhancer
    383..658     +  promoter       chicken β-actin promoter: No description available
    659..1667    +  intron         chimeric intron: chimera between introns from chicken β-actin and rabbit β-globin
   1665..1721    +  CDS            HBB (fragment): HBB_LEPEU - Experimental evidence at protein level: Swiss-Prot protein existence level 1. Involved in oxygen transport from the lung to the various peripheral tissues. From Lepus europaeus (European hare).
   1723..1741    -  misc_feature   MCS (fragment): pBluescript multiple cloning site
   1745..1769    +  protein_bind   attB1: mutant version of attB; recombination site for the Gateway® BP reaction BP Clonase™
   1775..2689    +  CDS            Nanog: NANOG_MOUSE - Also known as Ecat4, Enk. Experimental evidence at protein level: Swiss-Prot protein existence level 1. Transcription regulator involved in inner cell mass and embryonic stem (ES) cells proliferation and self-renewal (PubMed:25825768). Imposes pluripotency on ES cells and prevents their differentiation towards extraembryonic endoderm and trophectoderm lineages. Blocks bone morphogenetic protein-induced mesoderm differentiation of ES cells by physically interacting with SMAD1 and interfering with the recruitment of coactivators to the active SMAD transcriptional complexes. Acts as
   2694..2718    -  protein_bind   attB2: mutant version of attB; recombination site for the Gateway® BP reaction BP Clonase™
   2763..2779    -  protein_bind   lac operator: The lac repressor binds to the lac operator to inhibit transcription in E. coli. This inhibition can be relieved by adding lactose or isopropyl-β-D-thiogalactopyranoside (IPTG). lac repressor encoded by lacI
   2787..2817    -  promoter       lac promoter: promoter for the E. coli lac operon
   2832..2853    -  protein_bind   CAP binding site: CAP binding activates transcription in the presence of cAMP. E. coli catabolite activator protein
   2866..2905    -  CDS            lacI (fragment): lac repressor; lacI; The lac repressor binds to the lac operator to inhibit transcription in E. coli. This inhibition can be relieved by adding lactose or isopropyl-β-D-thiogalactopyranoside (IPTG).
   2919..3143    +  polyA_signal   bGH poly(A) signal: bovine growth hormone polyadenylation signal
   3147..3168    +  promoter       SV40 promoter (fragment): SV40 enhancer and early promoter
   3220..3253    -  protein_bind   loxP: Cre-mediated recombination occurs in the 8-bp core sequence (GCATACAT). Cre recombinase
   3477..3495    -  promoter       T7 promoter: promoter for bacteriophage T7 RNA polymerase
   3503..3658    +  CDS            lacZα (fragment): LacZα fragment of β-galactosidase; lacZ fragment
   3663..4091    +  rep_origin     f1 ori (sequence partly withheld): f1 bacteriophage origin of replication; arrow indicates direction of (+) strand synthesis
   4144..4248    +  promoter       AmpR promoter: bla
   4249..5109    +  CDS            AmpR: β-lactamase; bla; confers resistance to ampicillin, carbenicillin, and related antibiotics
   5280..5868    +  rep_origin     ori: high-copy-number ColE1/pMB1/pBR322/pUC origin of replication
   6051..6143    +  CDS            lacI (fragment): lac repressor; lacI; The lac repressor binds to the lac operator to inhibit transcription in E. coli. This inhibition can be relieved by adding lactose or isopropyl-β-D-thiogalactopyranoside (IPTG).
   6156..6177    +  protein_bind   CAP binding site: CAP binding activates transcription in the presence of cAMP. E. coli catabolite activator protein
   6192..6222    +  promoter       lac promoter: promoter for the E. coli lac operon
   6230..6246    +  protein_bind   lac operator: The lac repressor binds to the lac operator to inhibit transcription in E. coli. This inhibition can be relieved by adding lactose or isopropyl-β-D-thiogalactopyranoside (IPTG). lac repressor encoded by lacI
   6291..6309    +  promoter       T3 promoter: promoter for bacteriophage T3 RNA polymerase
   6635..6845    -  polyA_signal   PGK poly(A) signal (fragment): mouse phosphoglycerate kinase 1 polyadenylation signal
   6849..7874    -  CDS            HygR: aminoglycoside phosphotransferase from E. coli; aph(4)-Ia; confers resistance to hygromycin
   7893..8392    -  promoter       PGK promoter: mouse phosphoglycerate kinase 1 promoter
   8415..8448    -  protein_bind   loxP: Cre-mediated recombination occurs in the 8-bp core sequence (GCATACAT). Cre recombinase
>Addgene plasmid #74914 | pPB-CAG-mNanog-mut-pgk-hph | depositor full sequence | sequence record 147182 | Full plasmid sequence
GACATTGATTATTGACTAGTTATTAATAGTAATCAATTACGGGGTCATTAGTTCATAGCCCATATATGGA
GTTCCGCGTTACATAACTTACGGTAAATGGCCCGCCTGGCTGACCGCCCAACGACCCCCGCCCATTGACG
TCAATAATGACGTATGTTCCCATAGTAACGCCAATAGGGACTTTCCATTGACGTCAATGGGTGGACTATT
TACGGTAAACTGCCCACTTGGCAGTACATCAAGTGTATCATATGCCAAGTACGCCCCCTATTGACGTCAA
TGACGGTAAATGGCCCGCCTGGCATTATGCCCAGTACATGACCTTATGGGACTTTCCTACTTGGCAGTAC
ATCTACGTATTAGTCATCGCTATTACCATGGGTCGAGGTGAGCCCCACGTTCTGCTTCACTCTCCCCATC
TCCCCCCCCTCCCCACCCCCAATTTTGTATTTATTTATTTTTTAATTATTTTGTGCAGCGATGGGGGCGG
GGGGGGGGGGGGCGCGCGCCAGGCGGGGCGGGGCGGGGCGAGGGGCGGGGCGGGGCGAGGCGGAGAGGTG
CGGCGGCAGCCAATCAGAGCGGCGCGCTCCGAAAGTTTCCTTTTATGGCGAGGCGGCGGCGGCGGCGGCC
CTATAAAAAGCGAAGCGCGCGGCGGGCGGGAGTCGCTGCGTTGCCTTCGCCCCGTGCCCCGCTCCGCGCC
GCCTCGCGCCGCCCGCCCCGGCTCTGACTGACCGCGTTACTCCCACAGGTGAGCGGGCGGGACGGCCCTT
CTCCTCCGGGCTGTAATTAGCGCTTGGTTTAATGACGGCTCGTTTCTTTTCTGTGGCTGCGTGAAAGCCT
TAAAGGGCTCCGGGAGGGCCCTTTGTGCGGGGGGGAGCGGCTCGGGGGGTGCGTGCGTGTGTGTGTGCGT
GGGGAGCGCCGCGTGCGGCCCGCGCTGCCCGGCGGCTGTGAGCGCTGCGGGCGCGGCGCGGGGCTTTGTG
CGCTCCGCGTGTGCGCGAGGGGAGCGCGGCCGGGGGCGGTGCCCCGCGGTGCGGGGGGGCTGCGAGGGGA
ACAAAGGCTGCGTGCGGGGTGTGTGCGTGGGGGGGTGAGCAGGGGGTGTGGGCGCGGCGGTCGGGCTGTA
ACCCCCCCCTGCACCCCCCTCCCCGAGTTGCTGAGCACGGCCCGGCTTCGGGTGCGGGGCTCCGTGCGGG
GCGTGGCGCGGGGCTCGCCGTGCCGGGCGGGGGGTGGCGGCAGGTGGGGGTGCCGGGCGGGGCGGGGCCG
CCTCGGGCCGGGGAGGGCTCGGGGGAGGGGCGCGGCGGCCCCGGAGCGCCGGCGGCTGTCGAGGCGCGGC
GAGCCGCAGCCATTGCCTTTTATGGTAATCGTGCGAGAGGGCGCAGGGACTTCCTTTGTCCCAAATCTGG
CGGAGCCGAAATCTGGGAGGCGCCGCCGCACCCCCTCTAGCGGGCGCGGGCGAAGCGGTGCGGCGCCGGC
AGGAAGGAAATGGGCGGGGAGGGCCTTCGTGCGTCGCCGCGCCGCCGTCCCCTTCTCCATCTCCAGCCTC
GGGGCTGCCGCAGGGGGACGGCTGCCTTCGGGGGGGACGGGGCAGGGCGGGGTTCGGCTTCTGGCGTGTG
ACCGGCGGCTCTAGAGCCTCTGCTAACCATGTTCATGCCTTCTTCTTTTTCCTACAGCTCCTGGGCAACG
TGCTGGTTATTGTGCTGTCTCATCATTTTGGCAAAGAATTCCTCGACGGTATCGATAAGCTATCACAAGT
TTGTACAAAAAAGCAGGCTTCACCATGAGTGTGGGTCTTCCTGGTCCCCACAGTTTGCCTAGTTCTGAGG
AAGCATCGAATTCTGGGAACGCCTCATCAATGCCTGCAGTTTTTCATCCCGAGAACTATTCTTGCTTACA
AGGGTCTGCTACTGAGATGCTCTGCACAGAGGCTGCCTCTCCTCGCCCTTCCTCTGAAGACCTGCCTCTT
CAAGGCAGCCCTGATTCTTCTACCAGTCCCAAACAAAAGCTCTCAAGTCCTGAGGCTGACAAGGGCCCTG
AGGAGGAGGAGAACAAGGTCCTTGCCAGGAAGCAGAAGATGCGGACTGTGTTCTCTCAGGCCCAGCTGTG
TGCACTCAAGGACAGGTTTCAGAAGCAGAAGTACCTCAGCCTCCAGCAGATGCAAGAACTCTCCTCCATT
CTGAACCTGAGCGAGACCCAGGTTAAGACCTGGTTTCAAAACCAAAGGATGAAGTGCAAGCGGTGGCAGA
AAAACCAGTGGTTGAAGACTAGCAATGGTCTGATTCAGAAGGGCTCAGCACCAGTGGAGTATCCCAGCAT
CCATTGCAGCTATCCCCAGGGCTATCTGGTGAACGCATCTGGAAGCCTTTCCATGTGGGGCAGCCAGACT
TGGACCAACCCAACTTGGAGCAGCCAGACCTGGACCAACCCAACTTGGAACAACCAGACCTGGACCAACC
CAACTTGGAGCAGCCAGGCCTGGACCGCTCAGTCCTGGAACGGCCAGCCTTGGAATGCTGCTCCGCTCCA
TAACTTCGGGGAGGACTTTCTGCAGCCTTACGTACAGTTGCAGCAAAACTTCTCTGCCAGTGATTTGGAG
GTGAATTTGGAAGCCACTAGGGAAAGCCATGCGCATTTTAGCACCCCACAAGCCTTGGAATTATTCCTGA
ACTACTCTGTGACTCCACCAGGTGAAATATGAGACCCAGCTTTCTTGTACAAAGTGGTGATAGCTTGGCG
TAATCATGGTCATAGCTGTTTCCTGTGTGAAATTGTTATCCGCTCACAATTCCACACAACATACGAGCCG
GAAGCATAAAGTGTAAAGCCTGGGGTGCCTAATGAGTGAGCTAACTCACATTAATTGCGTTGCGCTCACT
GCCCGCTTTCCAGTCGGGAAACCTGTCGTGCCAGCGGATCAGCCTCGACTGTGCCTTCTAGTTGCCAGCC
ATCTGTTGTTTGCCCCTCCCCCGTGCCTTCCTTGACCCTGGAAGGTGCCACTCCCACTGTCCTTTCCTAA
TAAAATGAGGAAATTGCATCGCATTGTCTGAGTAGGTGTCATTCTATTCTGGGGGGTGGGGTGGGGCAGG
ACAGCAAGGGGGAGGATTGGGAAGACAATAGCAGGCATGCTGGGGATGCGGTGGGCTCTATGGCTTCTGA
GGCGGAAAGAACCAGCTGGGGCTCGAGATCCACTAGTTCTAGCCTCGAGGCTAGAGCGGCCGCGTCGAGA
TAACTTCGTATAATGTATGCTATACGAAGTTATGTTTTGTTACTTTATAGAAGAAATTTTGAGTTTTTGT
TTTTTTTTAATAAATAAATAAACATAAATAAATTGTTTGTTGAATTTATTATTAGTATGTAAGTGTAAAT
ATAATAAAACTTAATATCTATTCAAATTAATAAATAAACGTCAATTTTACGCATGATTATCTTTAACGTA
CGTCACAATATGATTATCTTTCTAGGGTTAAAGAGCTCCAATTCGCCCTATAGTGAGTCGTATTACGCGC
GCTCACTGGCCGTCGTTTTACAACGTCGTGACTGGGAAAACCCTGGCGTTACCCAACTTAATCGCCTTGC
AGCACATCCCCCTTTCGCCAGCTGGCGTAATAGCGAAGAGGCCCGCACCGATCGCCCTTCCCAACAGTTG
CGCAGCCTGAATGGCGAATGGG
[124 nt withheld, positions 3663-3786]
C
[91 nt withheld, positions 3788-3878]
A
[49 nt withheld, positions 3880-3928]
CCTTTGACGTTGGAGTCCACGTTCTTT
[37 nt withheld, positions 3956-3992]
ACCCTATCTCGGTCTATTCTTTTGATTTATAAGGGATTTTGCCGATTTCGGCCTATTGGTTAAAAAATGA
GCTGATTTAACAAAAATTTAACGCGAATTTTAACAAAATATTAACGCTTACAATTTAGGTGGCACTTTTC
GGGGAAATGTGCGCGGAACCCCTATTTGTTTATTTTTCTAAATACATTCAAATATGTATCCGCTCATGAG
ACAATAACCCTGATAAATGCTTCAATAATATTGAAAAAGGAAGAGTATGAGTATTCAACATTTCCGTGTC
GCCCTTATTCCCTTTTTTGCGGCATTTTGCCTTCCTGTTTTTGCTCACCCAGAAACGCTGGTGAAAGTAA
AAGATGCTGAAGATCAGTTGGGTGCACGAGTGGGTTACATCGAACTGGATCTCAACAGCGGTAAGATCCT
TGAGAGTTTTCGCCCCGAAGAACGTTTTCCAATGATGAGCACTTTTAAAGTTCTGCTATGTGGCGCGGTA
TTATCCCGTATTGACGCCGGGCAAGAGCAACTCGGTCGCCGCATACACTATTCTCAGAATGACTTGGTTG
AGTACTCACCAGTCACAGAAAAGCATCTTACGGATGGCATGACAGTAAGAGAATTATGCAGTGCTGCCAT
AACCATGAGTGATAACACTGCGGCCAACTTACTTCTGACAACGATCGGAGGACCGAAGGAGCTAACCGCT
TTTTTGCACAACATGGGGGATCATGTAACTCGCCTTGATCGTTGGGAACCGGAGCTGAATGAAGCCATAC
CAAACGACGAGCGTGACACCACGATGCCTGTAGCAATGGCAACAACGTTGCGCAAACTATTAACTGGCGA
ACTACTTACTCTAGCTTCCCGGCAACAATTAATAGACTGGATGGAGGCGGATAAAGTTGCAGGACCACTT
CTGCGCTCGGCCCTTCCGGCTGGCTGGTTTATTGCTGATAAATCTGGAGCCGGTGAGCGTGGGTCTCGCG
GTATCATTGCAGCACTGGGGCCAGATGGTAAGCCCTCCCGTATCGTAGTTATCTACACGACGGGGAGTCA
GGCAACTATGGATGAACGAAATAGACAGATCGCTGAGATAGGTGCCTCACTGATTAAGCATTGGTAACTG
TCAGACCAAGTTTACTCATATATACTTTAGATTGATTTAAAACTTCATTTTTAATTTAAAAGGATCTAGG
TGAAGATCCTTTTTGATAATCTCATGACCAAAATCCCTTAACGTGAGTTTTCGTTCCACTGAGCGTCAGA
CCCCGTAGAAAAGATCAAAGGATCTTCTTGAGATCCTTTTTTTCTGCGCGTAATCTGCTGCTTGCAAACA
AAAAAACCACCGCTACCAGCGGTGGTTTGTTTGCCGGATCAAGAGCTACCAACTCTTTTTCCGAAGGTAA
CTGGCTTCAGCAGAGCGCAGATACCAAATACTGTCCTTCTAGTGTAGCCGTAGTTAGGCCACCACTTCAA
GAACTCTGTAGCACCGCCTACATACCTCGCTCTGCTAATCCTGTTACCAGTGGCTGCTGCCAGTGGCGAT
AAGTCGTGTCTTACCGGGTTGGACTCAAGACGATAGTTACCGGATAAGGCGCAGCGGTCGGGCTGAACGG
GGGGTTCGTGCACACAGCCCAGCTTGGAGCGAACGACCTACACCGAACTGAGATACCTACAGCGTGAGCT
ATGAGAAAGCGCCACGCTTCCCGAAGGGAGAAAGGCGGACAGGTATCCGGTAAGCGGCAGGGTCGGAACA
GGAGAGCGCACGAGGGAGCTTCCAGGGGGAAACGCCTGGTATCTTTATAGTCCTGTCGGGTTTCGCCACC
TCTGACTTGAGCGTCGATTTTTGTGATGCTCGTCAGGGGGGCGGAGCCTATGGAAAAACGCCAGCAACGC
GGCCTTTTTACGGTTCCTGGCCTTTTGCTGGCCTTTTGCTCACATGTTCTTTCCTGCGTTATCCCCTGAT
TCTGTGGATAACCGTATTACCGCCTTTGAGTGAGCTGATACCGCTCGCCGCAGCCGAACGACCGAGCGCA
GCGAGTCAGTGAGCGAGGAAGCGGAAGAGCGCCCAATACGCAAACCGCCTCTCCCCGCGCGTTGGCCGAT
TCATTAATGCAGCTGGCACGACAGGTTTCCCGACTGGAAAGCGGGCAGTGAGCGCAACGCAATTAATGTG
AGTTAGCTCACTCATTAGGCACCCCAGGCTTTACACTTTATGCTTCCGGCTCGTATGTTGTGTGGAATTG
TGAGCGGATAACAATTTCACACAGGAAACAGCTATGACCATGATTACGCCAAGCGCGCAATTAACCCTCA
CTAAAGGGAACAAAAGCTGGGTACCTTAACCCTAGAAAGATAGTCTGCGTAAAATTGACGCATGCATTCT
TGAAATATTGCTCTCTCTTTCTAAATAGCGCGAATCCGTCGCTGTGCATTTAGGACATCTCAGTCGCCGC
TTGGAGCTCCCGTGAGGCGTGCTTGTCAATGCGGTAAGTGTCACTGATTTTGAACTATAACGACCGCGTG
AGTCAAAATGACGCATGATTATCTTTTACGTGACTTTTAAGATTTAACTCATACGATAATTATATTGTTA
TTTCATGTTCTACTTACGTGATAACTTATTATATATATATTTTCTTGTTATAGATATCCAACTATGAAAC
ATTATCATAAAGCAATAGTAAAGAGCCTTCAGTAAAGAGCAGGCATTTATCTAATCCCACCCCACCCCCA
CCCCCGTAGCTCCAATCCTTCCATTCAAAATGTAGGTACTCTGTTCTCACCCTTCTTAACAAAGTATGAC
AGGAAAAAACTTCCATGTGGACATCTTTATTGTTTAATAGATCATCAATTTCTCGACTATTCCTTTGCCC
TCGGACGAGTGCTGGGGCGTCGGTTTCCACTATCGGCGAGTACTTCTACACAGCCATCGGTCCAGACGGC
CGCGCTTCTGCGGGCGATTTGTGTACGCCCGACAGTCCCGGCTCCGGATCGGACGATTGCGTCGCATCGA
CCCTGCGCCCAAGCTGCATCATCGAAATTGCCGTCAACCAAGCTCTGATAGAGTTGGTCAAGACCAATGC
GGAGCATATACGCCCGGAGCCGCGGCGATCCTGCAAGCTCCGGATGCCTCCGCTCGAAGTAGCGCGTCTG
CTGCTCCATACAAGCCAACCACGGCCTCCAGAAGAAGATGTTGGCGACCTCGTATTGGGAATCCCCGAAC
ATCGCCTCGCTCCAGTCAATGACCGCTGTTATGCGGCCATTGTCCGTCAGGACATTGTTGGAGCCGAAAT
CCGCGTGCACGAGGTGCCGGACTTCGGGGCAGTCCTCGGCCCAAAGCATCAGCTCATCGAGAGCCTGCGC
GACGGACGCACTGACGGTGTCGTCCATCACAGTTTGCCAGTGATACACATGGGGATCAGCAATCGCGCAT
ATGAAATCACGCCATGTAGTGTATTGACCGATTCCTTGCGGTCCGAATGGGCCGAACCCGCTCGTCTGGC
TAAGATCGGCCGCAGCGATCGCATCCATGGCCTCCGCGACCGGCTGCAGAACAGCGGGCAGTTCGGTTTC
AGGCAGGTCTTGCAACGTGACACCCTGTGCACGGCGGGAGATGCAATAGGTCAGGCTCTCGCTGAATTCC
CCAATGTCAAGCACTTCCGGAATCGGGAGCGCGGCCGATGCAAAGTGCCGATAAACATAACGATCTTTGT
AGAAACCATCGGCGCAGCTATTTACCCGCAGGACATATCCACGCCCTCCTACATCGAAGCTGAAAGCACG
AGATTCTTCGCCCTCCGAGAGCTGCATCAGGTCGGAGACGCTGTCGAACTTTTCGATCAGAAACTTCTCG
ACAGACGTCGCGGTGAGTTCAGGCTTTTTCATGGTGGCGGCTGGATCGGTCGAAAGGCCCGGAGATGAGG
AAGAGGAGAACAGCGCGGCAGACGTGCGCTTTTGAAGCGTGCGAGAATGCCGGGCCTCCGGAGGACCTTC
GGGCGCCCGCCCCGCCCCTGAGCCCGCCCCTGAGCCCGCCCCCGGACCCACCCCTTCCCAGCCTCTGAGC
CCAGAAAGCGAAGGAGCAAAGCTGCTATTGGCCGCTGCCCCAAAGGCCTACCCGCTTCCATTGCTCAGCG
GTGCTGTCCATCTGCACGAGACTAGTGAGACGTGCTACTTCCATTTGTCACGTCCTGCACGACGCGAGCT
GCGGGGCGGGGGGGAACTTCCTGACTAGGGGAGGAGTAGAAGGTGGCGCGAAGGGGCCACCAAAGAACGG
AGCCGGTTGGCGCCTACCGGTGGATGTGGAATGTGTGCGAGGCCAGAGGCCACTTGTGTAGCGCCAAGTG
CCAGCGGGGCTGCTAAAGCGCATGCTCCAGACTGCCTTGGGAAAAGCGCCTCCCCTACCCGGTAGAATTC
ATCGATGATATCATAACTTCGTATAATGTATGCTATACGAAGTTATGCGGCCCTCGAGGTC
