>Addgene plasmid #74914 | pPB-CAG-mNanog-mut-pgk-hph | depositor partial sequence | sequence record 141625 | insert
ATGAGTGTGGGTCTTCCTGGTCCCCACAGTTTGCCTAGTTCTGAGGAAGCATCGAATTCTGGGAACGCCT
CATCAATGCCTGCAGTTTTTCATCCCGAGAACTATTCTTGCTTACAAGGGTCTGCTACTGAGATGCTCTG
CACAGAGGCTGCCTCTCCTCGCCCTTCCTCTGAAGACCTGCCTCTTCAAGGCAGCCCTGATTCTTCTACC
AGTCCCAAACAAAAGCTCTCAAGTCCTGAGGCTGACAAGGGCCCTGAGGAGGAGGAGAACAAGGTCCTTG
CCAGGAAGCAGAAGATGCGGACTGTGTTCTCTCAGGCCCAGCTGTGTGCACTCAAGGACAGGTTTCAGAA
GCAGAAGTACCTCAGCCTCCAGCAGATGCAAGAACTCTCCTCCATTCTGAACCTGAGCGAGACCCAGGTT
AAGACCTGGTTTCAAAACCAAAGGATGAAGTGCAAGCGGTGGCAGAAAAACCAGTGGTTGAAGACTAGCA
ATGGTCTGATTCAGAAGGGCTCAGCACCAGTGGAGTATCCCAGCATCCATTGCAGCTATCCCCAGGGCTA
TCTGGTGAACGCATCTGGAAGCCTTTCCATGTGGGGCAGCCAGACTTGGACCAACCCAACTTGGAGCAGC
CAGACCTGGACCAACCCAACTTGGAACAACCAGACCTGGACCAACCCAACTTGGAGCAGCCAGGCCTGGA
CCGCTCAGTCCTGGAACGGCCAGCCTTGGAATGCTGCTCCGCTCCATAACTTCGGGGAGGACTTTCTGCA
GCCTTACGTACAGTTGCAGCAAAACTTCTCTGCCAGTGATTTGGAGGTGAATTTGGAAGCCACTAGGGAA
AGCCATGCGCATTTTAGCACCCCACAAGCCTTGGAATTATTCCTGAACTACTCTGTGACTCCACCAGGTG
AAATATGA
