>Addgene plasmid #74914 | pPB-CAG-mNanog-mut-pgk-hph | addgene partial sequence | sequence record 147179 | pLEXmLIC-Fwd 5'-TAGAGCCTCTGCTAACCATGTTCATGCC-3'
ACGTGCTGGTTATTGTGCTGTCTCATCATTTTGGCAAAGAATTCCTCGACGGTATCGATAAGCTATCACA
AGTTTGTACAAAAAAGCAGGCTTCACCATGAGTGTGGGTCTTCCTGGTCCCCACAGTTTGCCTAGTTCTG
AGGAAGCATCGAATTCTGGGAACGCCTCATCAATGCCTGCAGTTTTTCATCCCGAGAACTATTCTTGCTT
ACAAGGGTCTGCTACTGAGATGCTCTGCACAGAGGCTGCCTCTCCTCGCCCTTCCTCTGAAGACCTGCCT
CTTCAAGGCAGCCCTGATTCTTCTACCAGTCCCAAACAAAAGCTCTCAAGTCCTGAGGCTGACAAGGGCC
CTGAGGAGGAGGAGAACAAGGTCCTTGCCAGGAAGCAGAAGATGCGGACTGTGTTCTCTCAGGCCCAGCT
GTGTGCACTCAAGGACAGGTTTCAGAAGCAGAAGTACCTCAGCCTCCAGCAGATGCAAGAACTCTCCTCC
ATTCTGAACCTGAGCGAGACCCAGGTTAAGACCTGGTTTCAAAACCAAAGGATGAAGTGCAAGCGGTGGC
AGAAAAACCAGTGGTTGAAGACTAGCAATGGTCTGATTCAGAAGGGCTCAGCACCAGTGGAGTATCCCAG
CATCCATTGCAGCTATCCCCAGGGCTATCTGGTGAACGCATCTGGAAGCCTTTCCATGTGGGGCAGCCAG
ACTTGGACCAACCCAACTTGGAGCAGCCAGACCTGGACCAACCCAACTTGGAACAACCAGACCTGGACCA
ACCCAACTTGGAGCAGCCAGGCCTGGACCGCTCAGTCCTGGAACGGCCAGCCTTGGAATGCTGCTCCGCT
CCATAACTTCGGGGAGGACTTTCTGCAGCCTTACGTACAGTTGCAGCAAAACTTCTCTGCCAGTGATTTG
GAGGTGAATTTGGAAGCCACTAGGGAAAGCCATGCGCATTTT
