>Addgene plasmid #74914 | pPB-CAG-mNanog-mut-pgk-hph | addgene partial sequence | sequence record 147180 | BGH-rev 5'-TAGAAGGCACAGTCGAGG-3'
AAGCGGGCAGTGAGCGCAACGCAATTAATGTGAGTTAGCTCACTCATTAGGCACCCCAGGCTTTACACTT
TATGCTTCCGGCTCGTATGTTGTGTGGAATTGTGAGCGGATAACAATTTCACACAGGAAACAGCTATGAC
CATGATTACGCCAAGCTATCACCACTTTGTACAAGAAAGCTGGGTCTCATATTTCACCTGGTGGAGTCAC
AGAGTAGTTCAGGAATAATTCCAAGGCTTGTGGGGTGCTAAAATGCGCATGGCTTTCCCTAGTGGCTTCC
AAATTCACCTCCAAATCACTGGCAGAGAAGTTTTGCTGCAACTGTACGTAAGGCTGCAGAAAGTCCTCCC
CGAAGTTATGGAGCGGAGCAGCATTCCAAGGCTGGCCGTTCCAGGACTGAGCGGTCCAGGCCTGGCTGCT
CCAAGTTGGGTTGGTCCAGGTCTGGTTGTTCCAAGTTGGGTTGGTCCAGGTCTGGCTGCTCCAAGTTGGG
TTGGTCCAAGTCTGGCTGCCCCACATGGAAAGGCTTCCAGATGCGTTCACCAGATAGCCCTGGGGATAGC
TGCAATGGATGCTGGGATACTCCACTGGTGCTGAGCCCTTCTGAATCAGACCATTGCTAGTCTTCAACCA
CTGGTTTTTCTGCCACCGCTTGCACTTCATCCTTTGGTTTTGAAACCAGGTCTTAACCTGGGTCTCGCTC
AGGTTCAGAATGGAGGAGAGTTCTTGCATCTGCTGGAGGCTGAGGTACTTCTGCTTCTGAAACCTGTCCT
TGAGTGCACACAGCTGGGCCTGAGAGAACACAGTCCGCATCTTCTGCTTCCTGGCAAGGACCTTGTTCTC
CTCCTCCTCAGGGCCCTTGTCAGCCTCAGGACTTGAGAGCTTTTGTTTGGGACTGGTAGAAGAATCAGGG
CTGCCTTGAAGAGGCAGGTCTTCAGAGGAAGGGCGAGGAGAGGCAGCCTCTGTGCAGAGCATCTCAGTAG
CAGACCCTTGTAAGCAAGAATAGTTCTCGGGATGAAAAACTGCAGGCATTGATGAGGCGTTCCCAGAATT
CGATGCTTCCTCAGAACTAGGCAAACTGTGGGGACCAGGAAGACCCACACTCATGGTGAAGCCTGCTTTT
T
